Addgene plasmid #123365: pDB-His-MBP-mGSDMD
Purpose: Expression of full-length mouse GSDMD in E. coli
Depositing lab: Hao Wu. Depositing organization: Boston Children's Hospital. Publication: Pathogen blockade of TAK1 triggers caspase-8-dependent cleavage of gasdermin D and cell death. Orning P, Weng D, Starheim K, Ratner D, Best Z, Lee B, Brooks A, Xia S, Wu H, Kelliher MA, Berger SB, Gough PJ, Bertin J, Proulx MM, Goguen JD, Kayagaki N, Fitzgerald KA, Lien E. Science. 2018 Nov 30;362(6418):1064-1069. doi: 10.1126/science.aau2818. Epub 2018 Oct 25. PubMed 30361383.
Backbone
  Vector backbone: pDB-His-MBP
  Backbone manufacturer: Berkeley Structural Genomics Center
  Backbone size w/o insert (bp): 6494
  Total vector size (bp): 7958
  Vector type: Bacterial Expression
Growth in bacteria
  Bacterial resistance: Kanamycin, 50 μg/mL
  Growth temperature: 37°C
  Growth strain: DH5alpha
  Copy number: Low Copy
Gene/Insert
  Gene/Insert name: GSDMD (alt name: Gasdermin D)
  Species: M. musculus (mouse)
  Insert size (bp): 1464
  GenBank ID: NP_081236.1
  Entrez Gene: Gsdmd (a.k.a. 1810036L03Rik, DF5L, Dfna5l, GsdmD-1, Gsdmdc1, M2-4)
  Promoter: T7
  Tag / fusion protein: His6-MBP (N terminal on backbone)
  Cloning method: Restriction Enzyme; 5′ cloning site unknown (unknown if destroyed); 3′ cloning site unknown (unknown if destroyed)
  Sequencing primers: 5′ CAGATGTCCGCTTTCTGGTATGCCG; 3′ GCTAGTTATTGCTCAGCGG
Terms and licenses: Academic/Nonprofit Terms; Industry Terms: Not Available to Industry
How to cite: pDB-His-MBP-mGSDMD was a gift from Hao Wu (Addgene plasmid # 123365 ; http://n2t.net/addgene:123365 ; RRID:Addgene_123365)
