[The description below was written by a language model from this plasmid's Addgene catalogue record and pLannotate feature annotations shown in this document.]
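Description:
pDB-His-MBP-mGSDMD is a bacterial expression plasmid built on the pDB-His-MBP backbone, a pET-style vector, for producing full-length mouse gasdermin D (Gsdmd) in E. coli. It is selected with kanamycin through an aph(3')-Ia KanR gene and replicates from a ColE1/pBR322-type origin. The accompanying bom region and rop gene are consistent with the low copy number listed in the catalogue. An f1 origin is also present, along with residual tetracycline-resistance fragments that are backbone remnants rather than functional markers. The catalogue gives a total size of 7,958 bp, while the sequenced record annotated here is 7,878 nt, a small discrepancy the record does not explain.

The expression cassette consists of a T7 promoter followed by a lac operator and the T7 gene 10 ribosome binding site. A plasmid-borne lacI gene supplies repressor, so transcription is IPTG-inducible in hosts that provide T7 RNA polymerase. The open reading frame begins with a short His-tag segment (annotated as a fragment of a composite His/TEV tag). Next comes a signal-sequence-free, cytosolic maltose binding protein, and then the roughly 1.46 kb Gsdmd coding sequence, giving the N-terminal His6-MBP fusion described in the catalogue. MBP generally improves solubility, and the His tag allows metal-affinity purification. The record does not explicitly state whether a protease site lies in the linker between MBP and GSDMD. Short His-tag and T7 gene 10-derived fragments are annotated downstream of the insert, before the T7 terminator. The table does not show whether they are translated as part of the fusion. The cloning sites used are not recorded.

The plasmid is suited to making recombinant full-length GSDMD for biochemical work, such as studying its cleavage by caspases, which is the topic of the associated publication on pyroptotic cell death.
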