Features (pLannotate 1.2.2; 21 found; start..end, strand, type, name):
     12..440     +  rep_origin     f1 ori (sequence partly withheld): f1 bacteriophage origin of replication; arrow indicates direction of (+) strand synthesis
    493..550     +  promoter       AmpR promoter (fragment): bla
    559..1374    -  CDS            KanR: aminoglycoside phosphotransferase; aph(3')-Ia; confers resistance to kanamycin in bacteria or G418 (Geneticin®) in eukaryotes
   1496..2084    +  rep_origin     ori: high-copy-number ColE1/pMB1/pBR322/pUC origin of replication
   2270..2409    -  misc_feature   bom: basis of mobility region from pBR322
   2511..2702    -  CDS            rop: Rop protein, which maintains plasmids at low copy number; rop
   2719..3099    +  CDS            YPB1_ECOLX: Protein predicted: Swiss-Prot protein existence level 4. From Escherichia coli.
   3171..3462    -  CDS            TcR (fragment): tetracycline efflux protein; tet; confers resistance to tetracycline
   3477..3498    -  protein_bind   CAP binding site: CAP binding activates transcription in the presence of cAMP. E. coli catabolite activator protein
   3511..4593    -  CDS            lacI: lac repressor; lacI; The lac repressor binds to the lac operator to inhibit transcription in E. coli. This inhibition can be relieved by adding lactose or isopropyl-β-D-thiogalactopyranoside (IPTG).
   4594..4671    -  promoter       lacI promoter: lacI
   4679..4958    -  CDS            TcR (fragment): tetracycline efflux protein; tet; confers resistance to tetracycline
   4980..4998    +  promoter       T7 promoter: promoter for bacteriophage T7 RNA polymerase
   4999..5023    +  protein_bind   lac operator: The lac repressor binds to the lac operator to inhibit transcription in E. coli. This inhibition can be relieved by adding lactose or isopropyl-β-D-thiogalactopyranoside (IPTG). lac repressor encoded by lacI
   5038..5060    +  RBS            RBS: efficient ribosome binding site from bacteriophage T7 gene 10 (Olins and Rangwala, 1989)
   5079..5095    +  CDS            capTEV™ (fragment): composite tag for in vivo biotinylation, TEV protease cleavage, and 6xHis tagging
   5103..6200    +  CDS            MBP: maltose binding protein from E. coli; malE (mutated); This version of the gene does not encode a signal sequence, so MBP will remain in the cytosol.
   6252..7712    +  CDS            Gsdmd: GSDMD_MOUSE - Also known as Gsdmdc1. Experimental evidence at protein level: Swiss-Prot protein existence level 1. [Gasdermin-D, N-terminal]: Promotes pyroptosis in response to microbial infection and danger signals (PubMed:26375003, PubMed:26375259, PubMed:26611636, PubMed:27383986, PubMed:27385778, PubMed:27418190, PubMed:32820063). Produced by the cleavage of gasdermin-D by inflammatory caspases CASP1 or CASP4/CASP11 in response to canonical, as well as non-canonical (such as cytosolic LPS) inflammasome activators (PubMed:26375003, PubMed:26375259, PubMed:26611636, PubMed:27383986, PubMed:2
   7722..7739    +  CDS            9xHis (fragment): 9xHis affinity tag
   7749..7798    +  CDS            SET1 (fragment): solubility-enhancement tag derived from T7 phage gene 10B
   7806..7853    +  terminator     T7 terminator: transcription terminator for bacteriophage T7 RNA polymerase
>Addgene plasmid #123365 | pDB-His-MBP-mGSDMD | addgene full sequence | sequence record 243537 | Addgene NGS Result
TGGCGAATGGG
[124 nt withheld, positions 12-135]
C
[91 nt withheld, positions 137-227]
A
[49 nt withheld, positions 229-277]
CCTTTGACGTTGGAGTCCACGTTCTTT
[37 nt withheld, positions 305-341]
ACCCTATCTCGGTCTATTCTTTTGATTTATAAGGGATTTTGCCGATTTCGGCCTATTGGTTAAAAAATGA
GCTGATTTAACAAAAATTTAACGCGAATTTTAACAAAATATTAACGCTTACAATTTAGGTGGCACTTTTC
GGGGAAATGTGCGCGGAACCCCTATTTGTTTATTTTTCTAAATACATTCAAATATGTATCCGCTCATGAA
TTAATTCTTAGAAAAACTCATCGAGCATCAAATGAAACTGCAATTTATTCATATCAGGATTATCAATACC
ATATTTTTGAAAAAGCCGTTTCTGTAATGAAGGAGAAAACTCACCGAGGCAGTTCCATAGGATGGCAAGA
TCCTGGTATCGGTCTGCGATTCCGACTCGTCCAACATCAATACAACCTATTAATTTCCCCTCGTCAAAAA
TAAGGTTATCAAGTGAGAAATCACCATGAGTGACGACTGAATCCGGTGAGAATGGCAAAAGTTTATGCAT
TTCTTTCCAGACTTGTTCAACAGGCCAGCCATTACGCTCGTCATCAAAATCACTCGCATCAACCAAACCG
TTATTCATTCGTGATTGCGCCTGAGCGAGACGAAATACGCGATCGCTGTTAAAAGGACAATTACAAACAG
GAATCGAATGCAACCGGCGCAGGAACACTGCCAGCGCATCAACAATATTTTCACCTGAATCAGGATATTC
TTCTAATACCTGGAATGCTGTTTTCCCGGGGATCGCAGTGGTGAGTAACCATGCATCATCAGGAGTACGG
ATAAAATGCTTGATGGTCGGAAGAGGCATAAATTCCGTCAGCCAGTTTAGTCTGACCATCTCATCTGTAA
CATCATTGGCAACGCTACCTTTGCCATGTTTCAGAAACAACTCTGGCGCATCGGGCTTCCCATACAATCG
ATAGATTGTCGCACCTGATTGCCCGACATTATCGCGAGCCCATTTATACCCATATAAATCAGCATCCATG
TTGGAATTTAATCGCGGCCTAGAGCAAGACGTTTCCCGTTGAATATGGCTCATAACACCCCTTGTATTAC
TGTTTATGTAAGCAGACAGTTTTATTGTTCATGACCAAAATCCCTTAACGTGAGTTTTCGTTCCACTGAG
CGTCAGACCCCGTAGAAAAGATCAAAGGATCTTCTTGAGATCCTTTTTTTCTGCGCGTAATCTGCTGCTT
GCAAACAAAAAAACCACCGCTACCAGCGGTGGTTTGTTTGCCGGATCAAGAGCTACCAACTCTTTTTCCG
AAGGTAACTGGCTTCAGCAGAGCGCAGATACCAAATACTGTCCTTCTAGTGTAGCCGTAGTTAGGCCACC
ACTTCAAGAACTCTGTAGCACCGCCTACATACCTCGCTCTGCTAATCCTGTTACCAGTGGCTGCTGCCAG
TGGCGATAAGTCGTGTCTTACCGGGTTGGACTCAAGACGATAGTTACCGGATAAGGCGCAGCGGTCGGGC
TGAACGGGGGGTTCGTGCACACAGCCCAGCTTGGAGCGAACGACCTACACCGAACTGAGATACCTACAGC
GTGAGCTATGAGAAAGCGCCACGCTTCCCGAAGGGAGAAAGGCGGACAGGTATCCGGTAAGCGGCAGGGT
CGGAACAGGAGAGCGCACGAGGGAGCTTCCAGGGGGAAACGCCTGGTATCTTTATAGTCCTGTCGGGTTT
CGCCACCTCTGACTTGAGCGTCGATTTTTGTGATGCTCGTCAGGGGGGCGGAGCCTATGGAAAAACGCCA
GCAACGCGGCCTTTTTACGGTTCCTGGCCTTTTGCTGGCCTTTTGCTCACATGTTCTTTCCTGCGTTATC
CCCTGATTCTGTGGATAACCGTATTACCGCCTTTGAGTGAGCTGATACCGCTCGCCGCAGCCGAACGACC
GAGCGCAGCGAGTCAGTGAGCGAGGAAGCGGAAGAGCGCCTGATGCGGTATTTTCTCCTTACGCATCTGT
GCGGTATTTCACACCGCAATGGTGCACTCTCAGTACAATCTGCTCTGATGCCGCATAGTTAAGCCAGTAT
ACACTCCGCTATCGCTACGTGACTGGGTCATGGCTGCGCCCCGACACCCGCCAACACCCGCTGACGCGCC
CTGACGGGCTTGTCTGCTCCCGGCATCCGCTTACAGACAAGCTGTGACCGTCTCCGGGAGCTGCATGTGT
CAGAGGTTTTCACCGTCATCACCGAAACGCGCGAGGCAGCTGCGGTAAAGCTCATCAGCGTGGTCGTGAA
GCGATTCACAGATGTCTGCCTGTTCATCCGCGTCCAGCTCGTTGAGTTTCTCCAGAAGCGTTAATGTCTG
GCTTCTGATAAAGCGGGCCATGTTAAGGGCGGTTTTTTCCTGTTTGGTCACTGATGCCTCCGTGTAAGGG
GGATTTCTGTTCATGGGGGTAATGATACCGATGAAACGAGAGAGGATGCTCACGATACGGGTTACTGATG
ATGAACATGCCCGGTTACTGGAACGTTGTGAGGGTAAACAACTGGCGGTATGGATGCGGCGGGACCAGAG
AAAAATCACTCAGGGTCAATGCCAGCGCTTCGTTAATACAGATGTAGGTGTTCCACAGGGTAGCCAGCAG
CATCCTGCGATGCAGATCCGGAACATAATGGTGCAGGGCGCTGACTTCCGCGTTTCCAGACTTTACGAAA
CACGGAAACCGAAGACCATTCATGTTGTTGCTCAGGTCGCAGACGTTTTGCAGCAGCAGTCGCTTCACGT
TCGCTCGCGTATCGGTGATTCATTCTGCTAACCAGTAAGGCAACCCCGCCAGCCTAGCCGGGTCCTCAAC
GACAGGAGCACGATCATGCGCACCCGTGGGGCCGCCATGCCGGCGATAATGGCCTGCTTCTCGCCGAAAC
GTTTGGTGGCGGGACCAGTGACGAAGGCTTGAGCGAGGGCGTGCAAGATTCCGAATACCGCAAGCGACAG
GCCGATCATCGTCGCGCTCCAGCGAAAGCGGTCCTCGCCGAAAATGACCCAGAGCGCTGCCGGCACCTGT
CCTACGAGTTGCATGATAAAGAAGACAGTCATAAGTGCGGCGACGATAGTCATGCCCCGCGCCCACCGGA
AGGAGCTGACTGGGTTGAAGGCTCTCAAGGGCATCGGTCGAGATCCCGGTGCCTAATGAGTGAGCTAACT
TACATTAATTGCGTTGCGCTCACTGCCCGCTTTCCAGTCGGGAAACCTGTCGTGCCAGCTGCATTAATGA
ATCGGCCAACGCGCGGGGAGAGGCGGTTTGCGTATTGGGCGCCAGGGTGGTTTTTCTTTTCACCAGTGAG
ACGGGCAACAGCTGATTGCCCTTCACCGCCTGGCCCTGAGAGAGTTGCAGCAAGCGGTCCACGCTGGTTT
GCCCCAGCAGGCGAAAATCCTGTTTGATGGTGGTTAACGGCGGGATATAACATGAGCTGTCTTCGGTATC
GTCGTATCCCACTACCGAGATATCCGCACCAACGCGCAGCCCGGACTCGGTAATGGCGCGCATTGCGCCC
AGCGCCATCTGATCGTTGGCAACCAGCATCGCAGTGGGAACGATGCCCTCATTCAGCATTTGCATGGTTT
GTTGAAAACCGGACATGGCACTCCAGTCGCCTTCCCGTTCCGCTATCGGCTGAATTTGATTGCGAGTGAG
ATATTTATGCCAGCCAGCCAGACGCAGACGCGCCGAGACAGAACTTAATGGGCCCGCTAACAGCGCGATT
TGCTGGTGACCCAATGCGACCAGATGCTCCACGCCCAGTCGCGTACCGTCTTCATGGGAGAAAATAATAC
TGTTGATGGGTGTCTGGTCAGAGACATCAAGAAATAACGCCGGAACATTAGTGCAGGCAGCTTCCACAGC
AATGGCATCCTGGTCATCCAGCGGATAGTTAATGATCAGCCCACTGACGCGTTGCGCGAGAAGATTGTGC
ACCGCCGCTTTACAGGCTTCGACGCCGCTTCGTTCTACCATCGACACCACCACGCTGGCACCCAGTTGAT
CGGCGCGAGATTTAATCGCCGCGACAATTTGCGACGGCGCGTGCAGGGCCAGACTGGAGGTGGCAACGCC
AATCAGCAACGACTGTTTGCCCGCCAGTTGTTGTGCCACGCGGTTGGGAATGTAATTCAGCTCCGCCATC
GCCGCTTCCACTTTTTCCCGCGTTTTCGCAGAAACGTGGCTGGCCTGGTTCACCACGCGGGAAACGGTCT
GATAAGAGACACCGGCATACTCTGCGACATCGTATAACGTTACTGGTTTCACATTCACCACCCTGAATTG
ACTCTCTTCCGGGCGCTATCATGCCATACCGCGAAAGGTTTTGCGCCATTCGATGGTGTCCGGGATCTCG
ACGCTCTCCCTTATGCGACTCCTGCATTAGGAAGCAGCCCAGTAGTAGGTTGAGGCCGTTGAGCACCGCC
GCCGCAAGGAATGGTGCATGCAAGGAGATGGCGCCCAACAGTCCCCCGGCCACGGGGCCTGCCACCATAC
CCACGCCGAAACAAGCGCTCATGAGCCCGAAGTGGCGAGCCCGATCTTCCCCATCGGTGATGTCGGCGAT
ATAGGCGCCAGCAACCGCACCTGTGGCGCCGGTGATGCCGGCCACGATGCGTCCGGCGTAGAGGATCGAG
ATCTCGATCCCGCGAAATTAATACGACTCACTATAGGGGAATTGTGAGCGGATAACAATTCCCCTCTAGA
AATAATTTTGTTTAACTTTAAGAAGGAGATATACCATGGGCAGCAGCCATCATCATCATCATCACGGTAC
CAAAACTGAAGAAGGTAAACTGGTAATCTGGATTAACGGCGATAAAGGCTATAACGGTCTCGCTGAAGTC
GGTAAGAAATTCGAGAAAGATACCGGAATTAAAGTCACCGTTGAGCATCCGGATAAACTGGAAGAGAAAT
TCCCACAGGTTGCGGCAACTGGCGATGGCCCTGACATTATCTTCTGGGCACACGACCGCTTTGGTGGCTA
CGCTCAATCTGGCCTGTTGGCTGAAATCACCCCGGACAAAGCGTTCCAGGACAAGCTGTATCCGTTTACC
TGGGATGCCGTACGTTACAACGGCAAGCTGATTGCTTACCCGATCGCTGTTGAAGCGTTATCGCTGATTT
ATAACAAAGATCTGCTGCCGAACCCGCCAAAAACCTGGGAAGAGATCCCGGCGCTGGATAAAGAACTGAA
AGCGAAAGGTAAGAGCGCGCTGATGTTCAACCTGCAAGAACCGTACTTCACCTGGCCGCTGATTGCTGCT
GACGGGGGTTATGCGTTCAAGTATGAAAACGGCAAGTACGACATTAAAGACGTGGGCGTGGATAACGCTG
GCGCGAAAGCGGGTCTGACCTTCCTGGTTGACCTGATTAAAAACAAACACATGAATGCAGACACCGATTA
CTCCATCGCAGAAGCTGCCTTTAATAAAGGCGAAACAGCGATGACCATCAACGGCCCGTGGGCATGGTCC
AACATCGACACCAGCAAAGTGAATTATGGTGTAACGGTACTGCCGACCTTCAAGGGTCAACCATCCAAAC
CGTTCGTTGGCGTGCTGAGCGCAGGTATTAACGCCGCCAGTCCGAACAAAGAGCTGGCAAAAGAGTTCCT
CGAAAACTATCTGCTGACTGATGAAGGTCTGGAAGCGGTTAATAAAGACAAACCGCTGGGTGCCGTAGCG
CTGAAGTCTTACGAGGAAGAGTTGGCGAAAGATCCACGTATTGCCGCCACCATGGAAAACGCCCAGAAAG
GTGAAATCATGCCGAACATCCCGCAGATGTCCGCTTTCTGGTATGCCGTGCGTACTGCGGTGATCAACGC
CGCCAGCGGTCGTCAGACTGTCGATGAAGCCCTGAAAGACGCGCAGACTGGTACCGATTACGATATCCCA
ACGACCGAAAACCTTTACTTCCAGGGCCATATGCCATCGGCCTTTGAGAAAGTGGTCAAGAATGTGATCA
AGGAGGTAAGCGGCAGCAGAGGCGATCTCATTCCGGTGGACAGCCTGCGGAACTCCACCAGCTTCAGGCC
CTACTGCCTTCTGAACAGGAAATTTTCAAGCTCAAGGTTCTGGAAACCCCGTTATTCATGTGTCAACCTG
TCAATCAAGGACATCCTGGAGCCCAGTGCTCCAGAACCAGAACCGGAGTGTTTTGGCTCCTTCAAAGTCT
CTGATGTCGTCGATGGGAACATTCAGGGCAGAGTGATGTTGTCAGGCATGGGAGAAGGGAAAATTTCTGG
TGGGGCTGCAGTGTCTGACAGTTCCAGTGCCTCCATGAATGTGTGTATACTGCGTGTGACTCAGAAGACC
TGGGAGACCATGCAGCATGAAAGGCACCTTCAGCAGCCTGAGAACAAAATCCTGCAACAGCTTCGGAGTC
GTGGGGATGACCTGTTTGTGGTGACCGAGGTGCTGCAGACAAAGGAGGAAGTGCAGATCACTGAGGTCCA
CAGCCAAGAGGGCTCAGGCCAGTTTACGCTGCCTGGAGCTTTATGCTTGAAGGGTGAAGGCAAGGGCCAC
CAAAGCCGGAAGAAGATGGTGACCATTCCTGCAGGCAGCATCCTGGCATTCCGAGTGGCCCAACTGCTTA
TTGGCTCTAAATGGGATATCCTTCTCGTCTCAGATGAGAAACAGAGGACCTTTGAGCCCTCCTCAGGTGA
CAGAAAAGCAGTGGGCCAGAGGCACCATGGCCTCAATGTGCTTGCTGCGCTTTGTTCCATCGGAAAGCAG
CTCAGTCTCCTGTCAGATGGGATTGATGAGGAGGAATTAATTGAGGCGGCAGACTTCCAGGGCCTGTATG
CTGAGGTGAAGGCTTGCTCCTCAGAACTGGAGAGCTTGGAAATGGAGTTGAGACAACAGATACTGGTGAA
CATCGGAAAGATTTTACAGGACCAGCCCAGCATGGAAGCCTTAGAGGCCTCACTAGGGCAGGGCCTGTGC
AGTGGCGGCCAGGTGGAGCCTCTGGACGGCCCAGCTGGCTGCATCCTTGAGTGTCTGGTGCTTGACTCTG
GAGAACTGGTGCCGGAACTCGCAGCCCCTATCTTCTACCTGCTGGGAGCACTGGCTGTGCTGAGTGAAAC
CCAGCAGCAGCTGCTAGCTAAGGCTCTGGAGACAACGGTGCTGTCAAAGCAGCTGGAGTTGGTGAAGCAC
GTCTTGGAACAGAGCACCCCGTGGCAGGAGCAGAGTTCTGTGTCCCTGCCCACCGTGCTCCTTGGGGACT
GCTGGGATGAAAAGAATCCCACCTGGGTCTTGCTAGAAGAATGTGGCCTAAGGCTGCAGGTAGAATCCCC
CCAGGTGCACTGGGAACCAACGTCTCTGATCCCCACAAGTGCGCTCTATGCCTCCCTGTTCCTATTGTCA
AGTCTAGGCCAGAAACCTTGTTAGGTCGAGCACCACCACCACCACCACTGAGATCCGGCTGCTAACAAAG
CCCGAAAGGAAGCTGAGTTGGCTGCTGCCACCGCTGAGCAATAACTAGCATAACCCCTTGGGGCCTCTAA
ACGGGTCTTGAGGGGTTTTTTGCTGAAAGGAGGAACTATATCCGGAT
