>Addgene plasmid #123365 | pDB-His-MBP-mGSDMD | depositor partial sequence | sequence record 235424 | mouse GSDMD gene insert
ATGCCATCGGCCTTTGAGAAAGTGGTCAAGAATGTGATCAAGGAGGTAAGCGGCAGCAGAGGCGATCTCA
TTCCGGTGGACAGCCTGCGGAACTCCACCAGCTTCAGGCCCTACTGCCTTCTGAACAGGAAATTTTCAAG
CTCAAGGTTCTGGAAACCCCGTTATTCATGTGTCAACCTGTCAATCAAGGACATCCTGGAGCCCAGTGCT
CCAGAACCAGAACCGGAGTGTTTTGGCTCCTTCAAAGTCTCTGATGTCGTCGATGGGAACATTCAGGGCA
GAGTGATGTTGTCAGGCATGGGAGAAGGGAAAATTTCTGGTGGGGCTGCAGTGTCTGACAGTTCCAGTGC
CTCCATGAATGTGTGTATACTGCGTGTGACTCAGAAGACCTGGGAGACCATGCAGCATGAAAGGCACCTT
CAGCAGCCTGAGAACAAAATCCTGCAACAGCTTCGGAGTCGTGGGGATGACCTGTTTGTGGTGACCGAGG
TGCTGCAGACAAAGGAGGAAGTGCAGATCACTGAGGTCCACAGCCAAGAGGGCTCAGGCCAGTTTACGCT
GCCTGGAGCTTTATGCTTGAAGGGTGAAGGCAAGGGCCACCAAAGCCGGAAGAAGATGGTGACCATTCCT
GCAGGCAGCATCCTGGCATTCCGAGTGGCCCAACTGCTTATTGGCTCTAAATGGGATATCCTTCTCGTCT
CAGATGAGAAACAGAGGACCTTTGAGCCCTCCTCAGGTGACAGAAAAGCAGTGGGCCAGAGGCACCATGG
CCTCAATGTGCTTGCTGCGCTTTGTTCCATCGGAAAGCAGCTCAGTCTCCTGTCAGATGGGATTGATGAG
GAGGAATTAATTGAGGCGGCAGACTTCCAGGGCCTGTATGCTGAGGTGAAGGCTTGCTCCTCAGAACTGG
AGAGCTTGGAAATGGAGTTGAGACAACAGATACTGGTGAACATCGGAAAGATTTTACAGGACCAGCCCAG
CATGGAAGCCTTAGAGGCCTCACTAGGGCAGGGCCTGTGCAGTGGCGGCCAGGTGGAGCCTCTGGACGGC
CCAGCTGGCTGCATCCTTGAGTGTCTGGTGCTTGACTCTGGAGAACTGGTGCCGGAACTCGCAGCCCCTA
TCTTCTACCTGCTGGGAGCACTGGCTGTGCTGAGTGAAACCCAGCAGCAGCTGCTAGCTAAGGCTCTGGA
GACAACGGTGCTGTCAAAGCAGCTGGAGTTGGTGAAGCACGTCTTGGAACAGAGCACCCCGTGGCAGGAG
CAGAGTTCTGTGTCCCTGCCCACCGTGCTCCTTGGGGACTGCTGGGATGAAAAGAATCCCACCTGGGTCT
TGCTAGAAGAATGTGGCCTAAGGCTGCAGGTAGAATCCCCCCAGGTGCACTGGGAACCAACGTCTCTGAT
CCCCACAAGTGCGCTCTATGCCTCCCTGTTCCTATTGTCAAGTCTAGGCCAGAAACCTTGTTAG
